>Addgene plasmid #248004 | pET28-hisSumo-KE-Des27.9 | addgene full sequence | sequence record 493093 | Addgene NGS Result
CACGGGCAAGACGACCGAGACGCTCGGCCGTATTACGGTCAACCTCGAAAGTCTTCAAGTCTTGATTTAC
GATACCGATGATCTCGGCCCCGGCCTTCAAGGCACGCTCTAACTCCTCTTCTGTGTGTACGTCAACGATA
ACACCCATATTCAAACTGTGTGCGACTGCGGCCAATTGACGGTATTGCTCGTCGTCTAAAACAGATAAGA
TGAGGACGATAGCGTCTGCTTGGTAAGCACGTGCCAAGTAGATTTGGTATGGGTCAACGATGAAGTCGAA
ACAGATAACGGGGATGTCAACGGCCGAACGGATCTTCTCAAGGTCCTCGTACGAACCATTGAAGTACTTC
TCGTCAGTGAAGACGACGAGAGCTACGGCGTACTTCTCAGCTGTCTTGGCGTACTCGATTGGGTCACGCT
CAACGTCAAGCCCACTAGGGGACTTACGGAGATATAAGGCGATGATACCGACTCCGGGAGCACGAAGTGC
GGCGAGAACGTCACGTGGTGGCGGTGCACGTGCTGCACGCTCCTTGATCTCGTCGAAAGGAACAACAGCC
TCACGGGCAGCTACATCTTCGCGTACATCCGCCACAATCGCATCCAGCGCGCTCGGCATGCCACCAGTCT
GATGAAGCATTGCGTCGATTTCGTCGCCATCTTCCATCTCCAGTTCATCCGGGGTCTGTTCCGCACGCAG
GCGACGACCATCAAACAGGAAAGCAATTGCGGTCATGTCTACAGACTGACGGTCACAGTATGCGTTCATC
AGCTTTTTCAGCTGGGTAGAACGTTTGATGCGGAAAAAGACTTCGTTGCCGTCTTGACCTTTCACTTTCA
GGTTGATATGGGCACCGCCACCTTCGCCACCTGCCGGTTTCTTATCTTCTTCGCCACCCGCAGCAGATCC
GGAATGGTGATGACTGCCTGAATGATGGTGGTGTCCGGTATGGTGATGGCCTGAATGATGGTGATGCTTG
CTCATGGTATATCTCCTTCTTAAAGTTAAACAAAATTATTTCTAGAGGGGAATTGTTATCCGCTCACAAT
TCCCCTATAGTGAGTCGTATTAATTTCGCGGGATCGAGATCTCGATCCTCTACGCCGGACGCATCGTGGC
CGGCATCACCGGCGCCACAGGTGCGGTTGCTGGCGCCTATATCGCCGACATCACCGATGGGGAAGATCGG
GCTCGCCACTTCGGGCTCATGAGCGCTTGTTTCGGCGTGGGTATGGTGGCAGGCCCCGTGGCCGGGGGAC
TGTTGGGCGCCATCTCCTTGCATGCACCATTCCTTGCGGCGGCGGTGCTCAACGGCCTCAACCTACTACT
GGGCTGCTTCCTAATGCAGGAGTCGCATAAGGGAGAGCGTCGAGATCCCGGACACCATCGAATGGCGCAA
AACCTTTCGCGGTATGGCATGATAGCGCCCGGAAGAGAGTCAATTCAGGGTGGTGAATGTGAAACCAGTA
ACGTTATACGATGTCGCAGAGTATGCCGGTGTCTCTTATCAGACCGTTTCCCGCGTGGTGAACCAGGCCA
GCCACGTTTCTGCGAAAACGCGGGAAAAAGTGGAAGCGGCGATGGCGGAGCTGAATTACATTCCCAACCG
CGTGGCACAACAACTGGCGGGCAAACAGTCGTTGCTGATTGGCGTTGCCACCTCCAGTCTGGCCCTGCAC
GCGCCGTCGCAAATTGTCGCGGCGATTAAATCTCGCGCCGATCAACTGGGTGCCAGCGTGGTGGTGTCGA
TGGTAGAACGAAGCGGCGTCGAAGCCTGTAAAGCGGCGGTGCACAATCTTCTCGCGCAACGCGTCAGTGG
GCTGATCATTAACTATCCGCTGGATGACCAGGATGCCATTGCTGTGGAAGCTGCCTGCACTAATGTTCCG
GCGTTATTTCTTGATGTCTCTGACCAGACACCCATCAACAGTATTATTTTCTCCCATGAAGACGGTACGC
GACTGGGCGTGGAGCATCTGGTCGCATTGGGTCACCAGCAAATCGCGCTGTTAGCGGGCCCATTAAGTTC
TGTCTCGGCGCGTCTGCGTCTGGCTGGCTGGCATAAATATCTCACTCGCAATCAAATTCAGCCGATAGCG
GAACGGGAAGGCGACTGGAGTGCCATGTCCGGTTTTCAACAAACCATGCAAATGCTGAATGAGGGCATCG
TTCCCACTGCGATGCTGGTTGCCAACGATCAGATGGCGCTGGGCGCAATGCGCGCCATTACCGAGTCCGG
GCTGCGCGTTGGTGCGGATATCTCGGTAGTGGGATACGACGATACCGAAGACAGCTCATGTTATATCCCG
CCGTTAACCACCATCAAACAGGATTTTCGCCTGCTGGGGCAAACCAGCGTGGACCGCTTGCTGCAACTCT
CTCAGGGCCAGGCGGTGAAGGGCAATCAGCTGTTGCCCGTCTCACTGGTGAAAAGAAAAACCACCCTGGC
GCCCAATACGCAAACCGCCTCTCCCCGCGCGTTGGCCGATTCATTAATGCAGCTGGCACGACAGGTTTCC
CGACTGGAAAGCGGGCAGTGAGCGCAACGCAATTAATGTAAGTTAGCTCACTCATTAGGCACCGGGATCT
CGACCGATGCCCTTGAGAGCCTTCAACCCAGTCAGCTCCTTCCGGTGGGCGCGGGGCATGACTATCGTCG
CCGCACTTATGACTGTCTTCTTTATCATGCAACTCGTAGGACAGGTGCCGGCAGCGCTCTGGGTCATTTT
CGGCGAGGACCGCTTTCGCTGGAGCGCGACGATGATCGGCCTGTCGCTTGCGGTATTCGGAATCTTGCAC
GCCCTCGCTCAAGCCTTCGTCACTGGTCCCGCCACCAAACGTTTCGGCGAGAAGCAGGCCATTATCGCCG
GCATGGCGGCCCCACGGGTGCGCATGATCGTGCTCCTGTCGTTGAGGACCCGGCTAGGCTGGCGGGGTTG
CCTTACTGGTTAGCAGAATGAATCACCGATACGCGAGCGAACGTGAAGCGACTGCTGCTGCAAAACGTCT
GCGACCTGAGCAACAACATGAATGGTCTTCGGTTTCCGTGTTTCGTAAAGTCTGGAAACGCGGAAGTCAG
CGCCCTGCACCATTATGTTCCGGATCTGCATCGCAGGATGCTGCTGGCTACCCTGTGGAACACCTACATC
TGTATTAACGAAGCGCTGGCATTGACCCTGAGTGATTTTTCTCTGGTCCCGCCGCATCCATACCGCCAGT
TGTTTACCCTCACAACGTTCCAGTAACCGGGCATGTTCATCATCAGTAACCCGTATCGTGAGCATCCTCT
CTCGTTTCATCGGTATCATTACCCCCATGAACAGAAATCCCCCTTACACGGAGGCATCAGTGACCAAACA
GGAAAAAACCGCCCTTAACATGGCCCGCTTTATCAGAAGCCAGACATTAACGCTTCTGGAGAAACTCAAC
GAGCTGGACGCGGATGAACAGGCAGACATCTGTGAATCGCTTCACGACCACGCTGATGAGCTTTACCGCA
GCTGCCTCGCGCGTTTCGGTGATGACGGTGAAAACCTCTGACACATGCAGCTCCCGGAGACGGTCACAGC
TTGTCTGTAAGCGGATGCCGGGAGCAGACAAGCCCGTCAGGGCGCGTCAGCGGGTGTTGGCGGGTGTCGG
GGCGCAGCCATGACCCAGTCACGTAGCGATAGCGGAGTGTATACTGGCTTAACTATGCGGCATCAGAGCA
GATTGTACTGAGAGTGCACCATTGCGGTGTGAAATACCGCACAGATGCGTAAGGAGAAAATACCGCATCA
GGCGCTCTTCCGCTTCCTCGCTCACTGACTCGCTGCGCTCGGTCGTTCGGCTGCGGCGAGCGGTATCAGC
TCACTCAAAGGCGGTAATACGGTTATCCACAGAATCAGGGGATAACGCAGGAAAGAACATGTGAGCAAAA
GGCCAGCAAAAGGCCAGGAACCGTAAAAAGGCCGCGTTGCTGGCGTTTTTCCATAGGCTCCGCCCCCCTG
ACGAGCATCACAAAAATCGACGCTCAAGTCAGAGGTGGCGAAACCCGACAGGACTATAAAGATACCAGGC
GTTTCCCCCTGGAAGCTCCCTCGTGCGCTCTCCTGTTCCGACCCTGCCGCTTACCGGATACCTGTCCGCC
TTTCTCCCTTCGGGAAGCGTGGCGCTTTCTCATAGCTCACGCTGTAGGTATCTCAGTTCGGTGTAGGTCG
TTCGCTCCAAGCTGGGCTGTGTGCACGAACCCCCCGTTCAGCCCGACCGCTGCGCCTTATCCGGTAACTA
TCGTCTTGAGTCCAACCCGGTAAGACACGACTTATCGCCACTGGCAGCAGCCACTGGTAACAGGATTAGC
AGAGCGAGGTATGTAGGCGGTGCTACAGAGTTCTTGAAGTGGTGGCCTAACTACGGCTACACTAGAAGGA
CAGTATTTGGTATCTGCGCTCTGCTGAAGCCAGTTACCTTCGGAAAAAGAGTTGGTAGCTCTTGATCCGG
CAAACAAACCACCGCTGGTAGCGGTGGTTTTTTTGTTTGCAAGCAGCAGATTACGCGCAGAAAAAAAGGA
TCTCAAGAAGATCCTTTGATCTTTTCTACGGGGTCTGACGCTCAGTGGAACGAAAACTCACGTTAAGGGA
TTTTGGTCATGAACAATAAAACTGTCTGCTTACATAAACAGTAATACAAGGGGTGTTATGAGCCATATTC
AACGGGAAACGTCTTGCTCTAGGCCGCGATTAAATTCCAACATGGATGCTGATTTATATGGGTATAAATG
GGCTCGCGATAATGTCGGGCAATCAGGTGCGACAATCTATCGATTGTATGGGAAGCCCGATGCGCCAGAG
TTGTTTCTGAAACATGGCAAAGGTAGCGTTGCCAATGATGTTACAGATGAGATGGTCAGACTAAACTGGC
TGACGGAATTTATGCCTCTTCCGACCATCAAGCATTTTATCCGTACTCCTGATGATGCATGGTTACTCAC
CACTGCGATCCCCGGGAAAACAGCATTCCAGGTATTAGAAGAATATCCTGATTCAGGTGAAAATATTGTT
GATGCGCTGGCAGTGTTCCTGCGCCGGTTGCATTCGATTCCTGTTTGTAATTGTCCTTTTAACAGCGATC
GCGTATTTCGTCTCGCTCAGGCGCAATCACGAATGAATAACGGTTTGGTTGATGCGAGTGATTTTGATGA
CGAGCGTAATGGCTGGCCTGTTGAACAAGTCTGGAAAGAAATGCATAAACTTTTGCCATTCTCACCGGAT
TCAGTCGTCACTCATGGTGATTTCTCACTTGATAACCTTATTTTTGACGAGGGGAAATTAATAGGTTGTA
TTGATGTTGGACGAGTCGGAATCGCAGACCGATACCAGGATCTTGCCATCCTATGGAACTGCCTCGGTGA
GTTTTCTCCTTCATTACAGAAACGGCTTTTTCAAAAATATGGTATTGATAATCCTGATATGAATAAATTG
CAGTTTCATTTGATGCTCGATGAGTTTTTCTAAGAATTAATTCATGAGCGGATACATATTTGAATGTATT
TAGAAAAATAAACAAATAGGGGTTCCGCGCACATTTCCCCGAAAAGTGCCACCTAAATTGTAAGCGTTAA
TATTTTGTTAAAATTCGCGTTAAATTTTTGTTAAATCAGCTCATTTTTTAACCAATAGGCCGAAATCGGC
AAAATCCCTTATAAATCAAAAGAATAGACCGAGATAGGGT
[37 nt withheld, positions 5711-5747]
AAAGAACGTGGACTCCAACGTCAAAGG
[49 nt withheld, positions 5775-5823]
T
[91 nt withheld, positions 5825-5915]
G
[124 nt withheld, positions 5917-6040]
CCCATTCGCCAATCCGGATATAGTTCCTCCTTTCAGCAAAAAACCCCTCAAGACCCGTTTAGAGGCCCCA
AGGGGTTATGCTAGTTATTGCTCAGCGGTGGCAGCAGCCAACTCAGCTTCCTTTCGGGCTTTGTTAGCAG
CCGGATCTCATTATTAGCCCACCAGTTCGCGAATCGCTTTTTCCGGATCCGGCGCGCGCATCAGGCTTTC
GCCAATTAAGACGGCGTCGAAAAGCCCACGCATCGACTTAAGCTCTTCCTTTGTACTGTAACCGCCGATG
GCGAGTAAGACACCAGTGAAACCACGCT
Features (pLannotate 1.2.2; 19 found; start..end, strand, type, name):
     17..619     -  CDS            trpC (fragment): TRPC_MYCS2 - Experimental evidence at protein level: Swiss-Prot protein existence level 1. From Mycolicibacterium smegmatis (strain ATCC 700084 / mc(2)155) (Mycobacterium smegmatis).
    620..904     -  CDS            SUMO1 (fragment): SUMO1_ORYSJ - Also known as SMT3, SUM1. Experimental evidence at protein level: Swiss-Prot protein existence level 1. Ubiquitin-like protein which can be covalently attached to target lysines as a monomer. Does not seem to be involved in protein degradation and may function as an antagonist of ubiquitin in the degradation process (By similarity). From Oryza sativa subsp. japonica (Rice).
    992..1014    -  RBS            RBS: efficient ribosome binding site from bacteriophage T7 gene 10 (Olins and Rangwala, 1989)
   1029..1053    -  protein_bind   lac operator: The lac repressor binds to the lac operator to inhibit transcription in E. coli. This inhibition can be relieved by adding lactose or isopropyl-β-D-thiogalactopyranoside (IPTG). lac repressor encoded by lacI
   1054..1072    -  promoter       T7 promoter: promoter for bacteriophage T7 RNA polymerase
   1094..1373    +  CDS            TcR (fragment): tetracycline efflux protein; tet; confers resistance to tetracycline
   1381..1458    +  promoter       lacI promoter: lacI
   1459..2541    +  CDS            lacI: lac repressor; lacI; The lac repressor binds to the lac operator to inhibit transcription in E. coli. This inhibition can be relieved by adding lactose or isopropyl-β-D-thiogalactopyranoside (IPTG).
   2554..2575    +  protein_bind   CAP binding site: CAP binding activates transcription in the presence of cAMP. E. coli catabolite activator protein
   2590..2881    +  CDS            TcR (fragment): tetracycline efflux protein; tet; confers resistance to tetracycline
   2953..3333    -  CDS            YPB1_ECOLX: Protein predicted: Swiss-Prot protein existence level 4. From Escherichia coli.
   3350..3541    +  CDS            rop: Rop protein, which maintains plasmids at low copy number; rop
   3643..3782    +  misc_feature   bom: basis of mobility region from pBR322
   3968..4556    -  rep_origin     ori: high-copy-number ColE1/pMB1/pBR322/pUC origin of replication
   4678..5493    +  CDS            KanR: aminoglycoside phosphotransferase; aph(3')-Ia; confers resistance to kanamycin in bacteria or G418 (Geneticin®) in eukaryotes
   5502..5559    -  promoter       AmpR promoter (fragment): bla
   5612..6040    -  rep_origin     f1 ori (sequence partly withheld): f1 bacteriophage origin of replication; arrow indicates direction of (+) strand synthesis
   6077..6124    -  terminator     T7 terminator: transcription terminator for bacteriophage T7 RNA polymerase
   6132..6181    -  CDS            SET1 (fragment): solubility-enhancement tag derived from T7 phage gene 10B
