[The description below was written by a language model from this plasmid's Addgene catalogue record and pLannotate feature annotations shown in this document.]
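Description:
pET28-hisSumo-KE-Des27.9 is a pET28-based bacterial expression plasmid of about 6.3 kb for producing Des27.9, a fully synthetic, computationally designed Kemp eliminase. It replicates from a ColE1/pBR322-type origin, with the adjacent rop gene and bom region also annotated, and is selected with kanamycin through the aph(3')-Ia (KanR) gene. The catalogue lists it as high copy, although rop is normally associated with reduced copy number. An f1 phage origin is also present, along with short tetracycline-resistance remnants that are backbone leftovers rather than functional markers.

The expression cassette follows the standard pET arrangement. A T7 promoter with an adjoining lac operator and the T7 gene 10 ribosome binding site drives the open reading frame, a T7 terminator closes the unit, and a plasmid-borne lacI gene supplies repressor. Transcription therefore depends on T7 RNA polymerase from a suitable host and is induced with IPTG. According to the record, the insert was introduced by Golden Gate cloning and carries an N-terminal 12xHis-bdSUMO tag, which allows metal-affinity purification; SUMO fusions of this kind often improve solubility and can be removed by a SUMO-specific protease.

In the automated annotation, the SUMO module appears as a match to rice SUMO1. The designed enzyme is labelled as a fragment of mycobacterial trpC (indole-3-glycerol phosphate synthase). This is a homology hit, suggesting the design resembles that protein family, not the identity of the insert. The His tag itself is not annotated. The plasmid is intended for recombinant production of the designed enzyme.
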