Addgene plasmid #248004: pET28-hisSumo-KE-Des27.9
Purpose: Expression of synthetic Kemp eliminase (Des27.9)
Depositing lab: Sarel Fleishman. Depositing organization: Weizmann Institute of Science. Publication: Complete computational design of high-efficiency Kemp elimination enzymes. Listov D, Vos E, Hoffka G, Hoch SY, Berg A, Hamer-Rogotner S, Dym O, Kamerlin SCL, Fleishman SJ. Nature. 2025 Jul;643(8074):1421-1427. doi: 10.1038/s41586-025-09136-2. Epub 2025 Jun 18. PubMed 40533551.
Backbone
  Vector backbone: pET28
  Vector type: Bacterial Expression
Growth in bacteria
  Bacterial resistance: Kanamycin, 50 μg/mL
  Growth temperature: 37°C
  Growth strain: DH5alpha
  Copy number: High Copy
Gene/Insert
  Gene/Insert name: KE-Des27.9
  Species: Synthetic
  Promoter: T7
  Tag / fusion protein: 12xHis-bdSumo (N terminal on insert)
  Cloning method: Golden Gate
Terms and licenses: Academic/Nonprofit Terms; Industry Terms: Not Available to Industry
How to cite: pET28-hisSumo-KE-Des27.9 was a gift from Sarel Fleishman (Addgene plasmid # 248004 ; http://n2t.net/addgene:248004 ; RRID:Addgene_248004)
